Addgene plasmid #62179: pMuLE Lenti Dest Luc2
Purpose: (Empty Backbone) MuLE (Multiple Lentiviral Expression) Destination vector for use with pMuLE Entry vectors. Co-expresses firefly luciferase under the control of a PGK promoter. Compatible with MultiSite Gateway cloning
Depositing lab: Ian Frew. Depositing organization: University of Zurich. Publication: A versatile modular vector system for rapid combinatorial mammalian genetics. Albers J, Danzer C, Rechsteiner M, Lehmann H, Brandt LP, Hejhal T, Catalano A, Busenhart P, Goncalves AF, Brandt S, Bode PK, Bode-Lesniewska B, Wild PJ, Frew IJ. J Clin Invest. 2015 Mar 9. pii: 79743. doi: 10.1172/JCI79743. PubMed 25751063.
Backbone
  Vector backbone: N/A
  Vector type: Mammalian Expression, Luciferase ; MuLE Gateway Destination Vector
  Selectable markers: Luciferase
Growth in bacteria
  Bacterial resistance: Chloramphenicol and Ampicillin, 25 & 100 μg/mL
  Growth temperature: 37°C
  Growth strain: DB3.1
  Copy number: High Copy
Gene/Insert
  Gene/Insert name: None
Terms and licenses: Academic/Nonprofit Terms; Industry Terms: Not Available to Industry
How to cite: pMuLE Lenti Dest Luc2 was a gift from Ian Frew (Addgene plasmid # 62179 ; http://n2t.net/addgene:62179 ; RRID:Addgene_62179)
