[The description below was written by a language model from this plasmid's Addgene catalogue record and pLannotate feature annotations shown in this document.]
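Description:
pMuLE Lenti Dest Luc2 is an empty lentiviral Gateway destination vector from the MuLE (Multiple Lentiviral Expression) system, designed to receive one or several expression modules from pMuLE Entry vectors by MultiSite Gateway LR recombination. The 10.1 kb plasmid is propagated in E. coli through a high-copy ColE1/pUC-type origin with ampicillin resistance. It also carries an f1 origin and remnants of a cloning-vector backbone (lac promoter/operator, lacZα fragment, T3 and T7 promoters). The record does not name a parental backbone.

The viral portion has a third-generation-style layout. An RSV promoter drives a truncated HIV-1 5' LTR, followed by the Ψ packaging signal with partial gag, the Rev response element, an env fragment and the cPPT/CTS. A second truncated LTR and an SV40 polyadenylation signal and origin close the transfer cassette. Downstream of the cPPT lies the Gateway cassette, in which attR1 and attR2 flank a chloramphenicol resistance gene and the ccdB toxin gene. The unrecombined plasmid therefore needs a ccdB-tolerant strain such as DB3.1 and can be held under dual chloramphenicol and ampicillin selection. LR recombination replaces this cassette with the entry modules, which allows counter-selection against unrecombined vector in standard strains.

After the attR2 site come a WPRE and then a mouse PGK promoter driving the synthetic luc2 firefly luciferase. Every recombined provirus thus co-expresses luciferase independently of the inserted elements. There is no mammalian drug-selection marker, and luciferase serves as the reporter for transduced cells. The vector is intended for combinatorial genetic manipulation of mammalian cells by lentiviral delivery, with bioluminescence available for detecting or tracking the modified cells.
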