Features (pLannotate 1.2.2; 32 found; start..end, strand, type, name):
     27..131     +  promoter       AmpR promoter: bla
    132..992     +  CDS            AmpR: β-lactamase; bla; confers resistance to ampicillin, carbenicillin, and related antibiotics
   1163..1751    +  rep_origin     ori: high-copy-number ColE1/pMB1/pBR322/pUC origin of replication
   1934..2026    +  CDS            lacI (fragment): lac repressor; lacI; The lac repressor binds to the lac operator to inhibit transcription in E. coli. This inhibition can be relieved by adding lactose or isopropyl-β-D-thiogalactopyranoside (IPTG).
   2039..2060    +  protein_bind   CAP binding site: CAP binding activates transcription in the presence of cAMP. E. coli catabolite activator protein
   2075..2105    +  promoter       lac promoter: promoter for the E. coli lac operon
   2113..2129    +  protein_bind   lac operator: The lac repressor binds to the lac operator to inhibit transcription in E. coli. This inhibition can be relieved by adding lactose or isopropyl-β-D-thiogalactopyranoside (IPTG). lac repressor encoded by lacI
   2174..2192    +  promoter       T3 promoter: promoter for bacteriophage T3 RNA polymerase
   2220..2441    +  promoter       RSV promoter: Rous sarcoma virus enhancer/promoter
   2448..2628    +  LTR            5' LTR (truncated): truncated 5' long terminal repeat (LTR) from HIV-1
   2672..2797    +  misc_feature   HIV-1 Ψ: packaging signal of human immunodeficiency virus type 1
   2781..3144    +  CDS            HIV-1 gag (fragment): gag protein from human immunodeficiency virus 1; gag
   3239..3575    +  ncRNA          RRE: Accession: RF00036 - HIV Rev response element
   3611..4000    +  CDS            env (fragment): ENV_HV1H2 - Experimental evidence at protein level: Swiss-Prot protein existence level 1. [Transmembrane protein gp41]: Acts as a class I viral fusion protein. Under the current model, the protein has at least 3 conformational states: pre-fusion native state, pre-hairpin intermediate state, and post-fusion hairpin state. During fusion of viral and target intracellular membranes, the coiled coil regions (heptad repeats) assume a trimer-of-hairpins structure, positioning the fusion peptide in close proximity to the C-terminal region of the ectodomain. The formation of this structure appears to d
   4012..4129    +  misc_feature   cPPT/CTS: central polypurine tract and central termination sequence of HIV-1
   4187..4311    +  protein_bind   attR1: mutant version of attR; recombination site for the Gateway® LR reaction LR Clonase™
   4336..4366    +  promoter       lac UV5 promoter: E. coli lac promoter with an "up" mutation
   4390..4419    +  promoter       cat promoter (fragment): promoter of the E. coli cat gene encoding chloramphenicol acetyltransferase
   4420..5079    +  CDS            CmR: chloramphenicol acetyltransferase; cat; confers resistance to chloramphenicol
   5258..5416    +  CDS            ccdA (fragment): CCDA_ECO57 - Also known as H, letA. Experimental evidence at protein level: Swiss-Prot protein existence level 1. Antitoxin component of a type II toxin-antitoxin (TA) system which inhibits the post-segregational killing (PSK) of plasmid-free cells, also referred to as a plasmid addiction system. Binds to and blocks the activity of CcdB; will also remove bound CcdB protein from the CcdB-GyrA complex by forming a CcdA-CcdB complex, a process termed rejuvenation. Functions as a transcriptional corepressor for the ccdAB operon, repression also requires CcdB (By similarity). From Escherichia coli
   5421..5723    +  CDS            ccdB: CCDB_ECOLI - Also known as G, letB, letD. Experimental evidence at protein level: Swiss-Prot protein existence level 1. Toxic component of a type II toxin-antitoxin (TA) system, functioning in plasmid maintainence. Responsible for the post- segregational killing (PSK) of plasmid-free cells, also referred to as a plasmid addiction system. Half-life of over 2 hours. Cell killing by CcdB is accompanied by filamentation, defects in chromosome and plasmid segregation, defects in cell division, formation of anucleate cells, decreased DNA synthesis and plasmid loss. Interferes with the activity of DN
   5767..5891    -  protein_bind   attR2: mutant version of attR; recombination site for the Gateway® LR reaction LR Clonase™
   5922..6510    +  misc_feature   WPRE: woodchuck hepatitis virus posttranscriptional regulatory element
   6524..7023    +  promoter       PGK promoter: mouse phosphoglycerate kinase 1 promoter
   7081..8733    +  CDS            luciferase: firefly luciferase synthetic luc2 version of the luciferase gene
   8742..8918    +  CDS            nef (fragment): NEF_HV1A2 - Experimental evidence at protein level: Swiss-Prot protein existence level 1. Extracellular Nef protein targets CD4(+) T-lymphocytes for apoptosis by interacting with CXCR4 surface receptors. From Human immunodeficiency virus type 1 group M subtype B (isolate ARV2/SF2) (HIV-1).
   8904..9084    +  LTR            5' LTR (truncated): truncated 5' long terminal repeat (LTR) from HIV-1
   9156..9277    +  polyA_signal   SV40 poly(A) signal: SV40 polyadenylation signal
   9296..9431    +  rep_origin     SV40 ori: SV40 origin of replication
   9464..9482    -  promoter       T7 promoter: promoter for bacteriophage T7 RNA polymerase
   9490..9645    +  CDS            lacZα (fragment): LacZα fragment of β-galactosidase; lacZ fragment
   9653..10108   +  rep_origin     f1 ori (sequence partly withheld): f1 bacteriophage origin of replication; arrow indicates direction of (+) strand synthesis
>Addgene plasmid #62179 | pMuLE Lenti Dest Luc2 | depositor full sequence | sequence record 101463 | Full Sequence
CAGGTGGCACTTTTCGGGGAAATGTGCGCGGAACCCCTATTTGTTTATTTTTCTAAATACATTCAAATAT
GTATCCGCTCATGAGACAATAACCCTGATAAATGCTTCAATAATATTGAAAAAGGAAGAGTATGAGTATT
CAACATTTCCGTGTCGCCCTTATTCCCTTTTTTGCGGCATTTTGCCTTCCTGTTTTTGCTCACCCAGAAA
CGCTGGTGAAAGTAAAAGATGCTGAAGATCAGTTGGGTGCACGAGTGGGTTACATCGAACTGGATCTCAA
CAGCGGTAAGATCCTTGAGAGTTTTCGCCCCGAAGAACGTTTTCCAATGATGAGCACTTTTAAAGTTCTG
CTATGTGGCGCGGTATTATCCCGTATTGACGCCGGGCAAGAGCAACTCGGTCGCCGCATACACTATTCTC
AGAATGACTTGGTTGAGTACTCACCAGTCACAGAAAAGCATCTTACGGATGGCATGACAGTAAGAGAATT
ATGCAGTGCTGCCATAACCATGAGTGATAACACTGCGGCCAACTTACTTCTGACAACGATCGGAGGACCG
AAGGAGCTAACCGCTTTTTTGCACAACATGGGGGATCATGTAACTCGCCTTGATCGTTGGGAACCGGAGC
TGAATGAAGCCATACCAAACGACGAGCGTGACACCACGATGCCTGTAGCAATGGCAACAACGTTGCGCAA
ACTATTAACTGGCGAACTACTTACTCTAGCTTCCCGGCAACAATTAATAGACTGGATGGAGGCGGATAAA
GTTGCAGGACCACTTCTGCGCTCGGCCCTTCCGGCTGGCTGGTTTATTGCTGATAAATCTGGAGCCGGTG
AGCGTGGGTCTCGCGGTATCATTGCAGCACTGGGGCCAGATGGTAAGCCCTCCCGTATCGTAGTTATCTA
CACGACGGGGAGTCAGGCAACTATGGATGAACGAAATAGACAGATCGCTGAGATAGGTGCCTCACTGATT
AAGCATTGGTAACTGTCAGACCAAGTTTACTCATATATACTTTAGATTGATTTAAAACTTCATTTTTAAT
TTAAAAGGATCTAGGTGAAGATCCTTTTTGATAATCTCATGACCAAAATCCCTTAACGTGAGTTTTCGTT
CCACTGAGCGTCAGACCCCGTAGAAAAGATCAAAGGATCTTCTTGAGATCCTTTTTTTCTGCGCGTAATC
TGCTGCTTGCAAACAAAAAAACCACCGCTACCAGCGGTGGTTTGTTTGCCGGATCAAGAGCTACCAACTC
TTTTTCCGAAGGTAACTGGCTTCAGCAGAGCGCAGATACCAAATACTGTCCTTCTAGTGTAGCCGTAGTT
AGGCCACCACTTCAAGAACTCTGTAGCACCGCCTACATACCTCGCTCTGCTAATCCTGTTACCAGTGGCT
GCTGCCAGTGGCGATAAGTCGTGTCTTACCGGGTTGGACTCAAGACGATAGTTACCGGATAAGGCGCAGC
GGTCGGGCTGAACGGGGGGTTCGTGCACACAGCCCAGCTTGGAGCGAACGACCTACACCGAACTGAGATA
CCTACAGCGTGAGCTATGAGAAAGCGCCACGCTTCCCGAAGGGAGAAAGGCGGACAGGTATCCGGTAAGC
GGCAGGGTCGGAACAGGAGAGCGCACGAGGGAGCTTCCAGGGGGAAACGCCTGGTATCTTTATAGTCCTG
TCGGGTTTCGCCACCTCTGACTTGAGCGTCGATTTTTGTGATGCTCGTCAGGGGGGCGGAGCCTATGGAA
AAACGCCAGCAACGCGGCCTTTTTACGGTTCCTGGCCTTTTGCTGGCCTTTTGCTCACATGTTCTTTCCT
GCGTTATCCCCTGATTCTGTGGATAACCGTATTACCGCCTTTGAGTGAGCTGATACCGCTCGCCGCAGCC
GAACGACCGAGCGCAGCGAGTCAGTGAGCGAGGAAGCGGAAGAGCGCCCAATACGCAAACCGCCTCTCCC
CGCGCGTTGGCCGATTCATTAATGCAGCTGGCACGACAGGTTTCCCGACTGGAAAGCGGGCAGTGAGCGC
AACGCAATTAATGTGAGTTAGCTCACTCATTAGGCACCCCAGGCTTTACACTTTATGCTTCCGGCTCGTA
TGTTGTGTGGAATTGTGAGCGGATAACAATTTCACACAGGAAACAGCTATGACCATGATTACGCCAAGCG
CGCAATTAACCCTCACTAAAGGGAACAAAAGCTGGAGCTGCAAGCTTAATGTAGTCTTATGCAATACTCT
TGTAGTCTTGCAACATGGTAACGATGAGTTAGCAACATGCCTTACAAGGAGAGAAAAAGCACCGTGCATG
CCGATTGGTGGAAGTAAGGTGGTACGATCGTGCCTTATTAGGAAGGCAACAGACGGGTCTGACATGGATT
GGACGAACCACTGAATTGCCGCATTGCAGAGATATTGTATTTAAGTGCCTAGCTCGATACAATAAACGGG
TCTCTCTGGTTAGACCAGATCTGAGCCTGGGAGCTCTCTGGCTAACTAGGGAACCCACTGCTTAAGCCTC
AATAAAGCTTGCCTTGAGTGCTTCAAGTAGTGTGTGCCCGTCTGTTGTGTGACTCTGGTAACTAGAGATC
CCTCAGACCCTTTTAGTCAGTGTGGAAAATCTCTAGCAGTGGCGCCCGAACAGGGACCTGAAAGCGAAAG
GGAAACCAGAGCTCTCTCGACGCAGGACTCGGCTTGCTGAAGCGCGCACGGCAAGAGGCGAGGGGCGGCG
ACTGGTGAGTACGCCAAAAATTTTGACTAGCGGAGGCTAGAAGGAGAGAGATGGGTGCGAGAGCGTCAGT
ATTAAGCGGGGGAGAATTAGATCGCGATGGGAAAAAATTCGGTTAAGGCCAGGGGGAAAGAAAAAATATA
AATTAAAACATATAGTATGGGCAAGCAGGGAGCTAGAACGATTCGCAGTTAATCCTGGCCTGTTAGAAAC
ATCAGAAGGCTGTAGACAAATACTGGGACAGCTACAACCATCCCTTCAGACAGGATCAGAAGAACTTAGA
TCATTATATAATACAGTAGCAACCCTCTATTGTGTGCATCAAAGGATAGAGATAAAAGACACCAAGGAAG
CTTTAGACAAGATAGAGGAAGAGCAAAACAAAAGTAAGACCACCGCACAGCAAGCGGCCGCTGATCTTCA
GACCTGGAGGAGGAGATATGAGGGACAATTGGAGAAGTGAATTATATAAATATAAAGTAGTAAAAATTGA
ACCATTAGGAGTAGCACCCACCAAGGCAAAGAGAAGAGTGGTGCAGAGAGAAAAAAGAGCAGTGGGAATA
GGAGCTTTGTTCCTTGGGTTCTTGGGAGCAGCAGGAAGCACTATGGGCGCAGCCTCAATGACGCTGACGG
TACAGGCCAGACAATTATTGTCTGGTATAGTGCAGCAGCAGAACAATTTGCTGAGGGCTATTGAGGCGCA
ACAGCATCTGTTGCAACTCACAGTCTGGGGCATCAAGCAGCTCCAGGCAAGAATCCTGGCTGTGGAAAGA
TACCTAAAGGATCAACAGCTCCTGGGGATTTGGGGTTGCTCTGGAAAACTCATTTGCACCACTGCTGTGC
CTTGGAATGCTAGTTGGAGTAATAAATCTCTGGAACAGATTGGAATCACACGACCTGGATGGAGTGGGAC
AGAGAAATTAACAATTACACAAGCTTAATACACTCCTTAATTGAAGAATCGCAAAACCAGCAAGAAAAGA
ATGAACAAGAATTATTGGAATTAGATAAATGGGCAAGTTTGTGGAATTGGTTTAACATAACAAATTGGCT
GTGGTATATAAAATTATTCATAATGATAGTAGGAGGCTTGGTAGGTTTAAGAATAGTTTTTGCTGTACTT
TCTATAGTGAATAGAGTTAGGCAGGGATATTCACCATTATCGTTTCAGACCCACCTCCCAACCCCGAGGG
GACCCGACAGGCCCGAAGGAATAGAAGAAGAAGGTGGAGAGAGAGACAGAGACAGATCCATTCGATTAGT
GAACGGATCTCGACGGTTAACTTTTAAAAGAAAAGGGGGGATTGGGGGGTACAGTGCAGGGGAAAGAATA
GTAGACATAATAGCAACAGACATACAAACTAAAGAATTACAAAAACAAATTACAAAAATTCAAAATTTTA
TCGTCCAGTGTGGTGGAATTGAGTATTCCAGTGTGGGTGGAATTCTGCAGATATCAACAAGTTTGTACAA
AAAAGCTGAACGAGAAACGTAAAATGATATAAATATCAATATATTAAATTAGATTTTGCATAAAAAACAG
ACTACATAATACTGTAAAACACAACATATCCAGTCACTATGGCGGCCGCATTAGGCACCCCAGGCTTTAC
ACTTTATGCTTCCGGCTCGTATAATGTGTGGATTTTGAGTTAGGATCCGTCGAGATTTTCAGGAGCTAAG
GAAGCTAAAATGGAGAAAAAAATCACTGGATATACCACCGTTGATATATCCCAATGGCATCGTAAAGAAC
ATTTTGAGGCATTTCAGTCAGTTGCTCAATGTACCTATAACCAGACCGTTCAGCTGGATATTACGGCCTT
TTTAAAGACCGTAAAGAAAAATAAGCACAAGTTTTATCCGGCCTTTATTCACATTCTTGCCCGCCTGATG
AATGCTCATCCGGAATTCCGTATGGCAATGAAAGACGGTGAGCTGGTGATATGGGATAGTGTTCACCCTT
GTTACACCGTTTTCCATGAGCAAACTGAAACGTTTTCATCGCTCTGGAGTGAATACCACGACGATTTCCG
GCAGTTTCTACACATATATTCGCAAGATGTGGCGTGTTACGGTGAAAACCTGGCCTATTTCCCTAAAGGG
TTTATTGAGAATATGTTTTTCGTCTCAGCCAATCCCTGGGTGAGTTTCACCAGTTTTGATTTAAACGTGG
CCAATATGGACAACTTCTTCGCCCCCGTTTTCACCATGGGCAAATATTATACGCAAGGCGACAAGGTGCT
GATGCCGCTGGCGATTCAGGTTCATCATGCCGTCTGTGATGGCTTCCATGTCGGCAGAATGCTTAATGAA
TTACAACAGTACTGCGATGAGTGGCAGGGCGGGGCGTAAAGATCTGGATCCGGCTTACTAAAAGCCAGAT
AACAGTATGCGTATTTGCGCGCTGATTTTTGCGGTATAAGAATATATACTGATATGTATACCCGAAGTAT
GTCAAAAAGAGGTATGCTATGAAGCAGCGTATTACAGTGACAGTTGACAGCGACAGCTATCAGTTGCTCA
AGGCATATATGATGTCAATATCTCCGGTCTGGTAAGCACAACCATGCAGAATGAAGCCCGTCGTCTGCGT
GCCGAACGCTGGAAAGCGGAAAATCAGGAAGGGATGGCTGAGGTCGCCCGGTTTATTGAAATGAACGGCT
CTTTTGCTGACGAGAACAGGGGCTGGTGAAATGCAGTTTAAGGTTTACACCTATAAAAGAGAGAGCCGTT
ATCGTCTGTTTGTGGATGTACAGAGTGATATTATTGACACGCCCGGGCGACGGATGGTGATCCCCCTGGC
CAGTGCACGTCTGCTGTCAGATAAAGTCTCCCGTGAACTTTACCCGGTGGTGCATATCGGGGATGAAAGC
TGGCGCATGATGACCACCGATATGGCCAGTGTGCCGGTCTCCGTTATCGGGGAAGAAGTGGCTGATCTCA
GCCACCGCGAAAATGACATCAAAAACGCCATTAACCTGATGTTCTGGGGAATATAAATGTCAGGCTCCCT
TATACACAGCCAGTCTGCAGGTCGACCATAGTGACTGGATATGTTGTGTTTTACAGTATTATGTAGTCTG
TTTTTTATGCAAAATCTAATTTAATATATTGATATTTATATCATTTTACGTTTCTCGTTCAGCTTTCTTG
TACAAAGTGGTTGATATCCAGCACAGTGGCGGCCGCTCGACAATCAACCTCTGGATTACAAAATTTGTGA
AAGATTGACTGGTATTCTTAACTATGTTGCTCCTTTTACGCTATGTGGATACGCTGCTTTAATGCCTTTG
TATCATGCTATTGCTTCCCGTATGGCTTTCATTTTCTCCTCCTTGTATAAATCCTGGTTGCTGTCTCTTT
ATGAGGAGTTGTGGCCCGTTGTCAGGCAACGTGGCGTGGTGTGCACTGTGTTTGCTGACGCAACCCCCAC
TGGTTGGGGCATTGCCACCACCTGTCAGCTCCTTTCCGGGACTTTCGCTTTCCCCCTCCCTATTGCCACG
GCGGAACTCATCGCCGCCTGCCTTGCCCGCTGCTGGACAGGGGCTCGGCTGTTGGGCACTGACAATTCCG
TGGTGTTGTCGGGGAAGCTGACGTCCTTTCCATGGCTGCTCGCCTGTGTTGCCACCTGGATTCTGCGCGG
GACGTCCTTCTGCTACGTCCCTTCGGCCCTCAATCCAGCGGACCTTCCTTCCCGCGGCCTGCTGCCGGCT
CTGCGGCCTCTTCCGCGTCTTCGCCTTCGCCCTCAGACGAGTCGGATCTCCCTTTGGGCCGCCTCCCCGC
CTGGAATTCTACCGGGTAGGGGAGGCGCTTTTCCCAAGGCAGTCTGGAGCATGCGCTTTAGCAGCCCCGC
TGGGCACTTGGCGCTACACAAGTGGCCTCTGGCCTCGCACACATTCCACATCCACCGGTAGGCGCCAACC
GGCTCCGTTCTTTGGTGGCCCCTTCGCGCCACCTTCTACTCCTCCCCTAGTCAGGAAGTTCCCCCCCGCC
CCGCAGCTCGCGTCGTGCAGGACGTGACAAATGGAAGTAGCACGTCTCACTAGTCTCGTGCAGATGGACA
GCACCGCTGAGCAATGGAAGCGGGTAGGCCTTTGGGGCAGCGGCCAATAGCAGCTTTGCTCCTTCGCTTT
CTGGGCTCAGAGGCTGGGAAGGGGTGGGTCCGGGGGCGGGCTCAGGGGCGGGCTCAGGGGCGGGGCGGGC
GCCCGAAGGTCCTCCGGAGGCCCGGCATTCTGCACGCTTCAAAAGCGCACGTCTGCCGCGCTGTTCTCCT
CTTCCTCATCTCCGGGCCTTTCGACCTGCAGCCCAAGCTTACCACACTCCTGCAGGTCGGGGGATCCGAT
ATCCGCCACCATGGAAGATGCCAAAAACATTAAGAAGGGCCCAGCGCCATTCTACCCACTCGAAGACGGG
ACCGCCGGCGAGCAGCTGCACAAAGCCATGAAGCGCTACGCCCTGGTGCCCGGCACCATCGCCTTTACCG
ACGCACATATCGAGGTGGACATTACCTACGCCGAGTACTTCGAGATGAGCGTTCGGCTGGCAGAAGCTAT
GAAGCGCTATGGGCTGAATACAAACCATCGGATCGTGGTGTGCAGCGAGAATAGCTTGCAGTTCTTCATG
CCCGTGTTGGGTGCCCTGTTCATCGGTGTGGCTGTGGCCCCAGCTAACGACATCTACAACGAGCGCGAGC
TGCTGAACAGCATGGGCATCAGCCAGCCCACCGTCGTATTCGTGAGCAAGAAAGGGCTGCAAAAGATCCT
CAACGTGCAAAAGAAGCTACCGATCATACAAAAGATCATCATCATGGATAGCAAGACCGACTACCAGGGC
TTCCAAAGCATGTACACCTTCGTGACTTCCCATTTGCCACCCGGCTTCAACGAGTACGACTTCGTGCCCG
AGAGCTTCGACCGGGACAAAACCATCGCCCTGATCATGAACAGTAGTGGCAGTACCGGATTGCCCAAGGG
CGTAGCCCTACCGCACCGCACCGCTTGTGTCCGATTCAGTCATGCCCGCGACCCCATCTTCGGCAACCAG
ATCATCCCCGACACCGCTATCCTCAGCGTGGTGCCATTTCACCACGGCTTCGGCATGTTCACCACGCTGG
GCTACTTGATCTGCGGCTTTCGGGTCGTGCTCATGTACCGCTTCGAGGAGGAGCTATTCTTGCGCAGCTT
GCAAGACTATAAGATTCAATCTGCCCTGCTGGTGCCCACACTATTTAGCTTCTTCGCTAAGAGCACTCTC
ATCGACAAGTACGACCTAAGCAACTTGCACGAGATCGCCAGCGGCGGGGCGCCGCTCAGCAAGGAGGTAG
GTGAGGCCGTGGCCAAACGCTTCCACCTACCAGGCATCCGCCAGGGCTACGGCCTGACAGAAACAACCAG
CGCCATTCTGATCACCCCCGAAGGGGACGACAAGCCTGGCGCAGTAGGCAAGGTGGTGCCCTTCTTCGAG
GCTAAGGTGGTGGACTTGGACACCGGTAAGACACTGGGTGTGAACCAGCGCGGCGAGCTGTGCGTCCGTG
GCCCCATGATCATGAGCGGCTACGTTAACAACCCCGAGGCTACAAACGCTCTCATCGACAAGGACGGCTG
GCTGCACAGCGGCGACATCGCCTACTGGGACGAGGACGAGCACTTCTTCATCGTGGACCGGCTGAAGAGC
CTGATCAAATACAAGGGCTACCAGGTAGCCCCAGCCGAACTGGAGAGCATCCTGCTGCAACACCCCAACA
TCTTCGACGCCGGGGTCGCCGGCCTGCCCGACGACGATGCCGGCGAGCTGCCCGCCGCAGTCGTCGTGCT
GGAACACGGTAAAACCATGACCGAGAAGGAGATCGTGGACTATGTGGCCAGCCAGGTTACAACCGCCAAG
AAGCTGCGCGGTGGTGTTGTGTTCGTGGACGAGGTGCCTAAAGGACTGACCGGCAAGTTGGACGCCCGCA
AGATCCGCGAGATTCTCATTAAGGCCAAGAAGGGCGGCAAGATCGCCGTGTAATAATTCTAGAGTCGGGG
CTGCCGACGCGTATGCATCTCGAGGGCCCGGTACCTTTAAGACCAATGACTTACAAGGCAGCTGTAGATC
TTAGCCACTTTTTAAAAGAAAAGGGGGGACTGGAAGGGCTAGCTCACTCCCAACGAAGACAAGATCTGCT
TTTTGCTTGTACTGGGTCTCTCTGGTTAGACCAGATCTGAGCCTGGGAGCTCTCTGGCTAACTAGGGAAC
CCACTGCTTAAGCCTCAATAAAGCTTGCCTTGAGTGCTTCAAGTAGTGTGTGCCCGTCTGTTGTGTGACT
CTGGTAACTAGAGATCCCTCAGACCCTTTTAGTCAGTGTGGAAAATCTCTAGCAGTAGTAGTTCATGTCA
TCTTATTATTCAGTATTTATAACTTGCAAAGAAATGAATATCAGAGAGTGAGAGGAACTTGTTTATTGCA
GCTTATAATGGTTACAAATAAAGCAATAGCATCACAAATTTCACAAATAAAGCATTTTTTTCACTGCATT
CTAGTTGTGGTTTGTCCAAACTCATCAATGTATCTTATCATGTCTGGCTCTAGCTATCCCGCCCCTAACT
CCGCCCAGTTCCGCCCATTCTCCGCCCCATGGCTGACTAATTTTTTTTATTTATGCAGAGGCCGAGGCCG
CCTCGGCCTCTGAGCTATTCCAGAAGTAGTGAGGAGGCTTTTTTGGAGGCCTAGGCTTTTGCGTCGAGAC
GTACCCAATTCGCCCTATAGTGAGTCGTATTACGCGCGCTCACTGGCCGTCGTTTTACAACGTCGTGACT
GGGAAAACCCTGGCGTTACCCAACTTAATCGCCTTGCAGCACATCCCCCTTTCGCCAGCTGGCGTAATAG
CGAAGAGGCCCGCACCGATCGCCCTTCCCAACAGTTGCGCAGCCTGAATGGCGAATGGCGCG
[124 nt withheld, positions 9653-9776]
C
[91 nt withheld, positions 9778-9868]
A
[49 nt withheld, positions 9870-9918]
CCTTTGACGTTGGAGTCCACGTTCTTT
[37 nt withheld, positions 9946-9982]
ACCCTATCTCGGTCTATTCTTTTGATTTATAAGGGATTTTGCCGATTTCGGCCTATTGGTTAAAAAATGA
GCTGATTTAACAAAAATTTAACGCGAATTTTAACAAAATATTAACGTTTACAATTTCC
