>Addgene plasmid #62179 | pMuLE Lenti Dest Luc2 | addgene partial sequence | sequence record 103438 | pTYF-5 5'-GTAGACATAATAGCAACAGAC-3'
TTTTATCGTCCAGTGTGGTGGAATTGAGTATTCCAGTGTGGGTGGAATTCTGCAGATATCAACAAGTTTG
TACAAAAAAGCTGAACGAGAAACGTAAAATGATATAAATATCAATATATTAAATTAGATTTTGCATAAAA
AACAGACTACATAATACTGTAAAACACAACATATCCAGTCACTATGGCGGCCGCATTAGGCACCCCAGGC
TTTACACTTTATGCTTCCGGCTCGTATAATGTGTGGATTTTGAGTTAGGATCCGTCGAGATTTTCAGGAG
CTAAGGAAGCTAAAATGGAGAAAAAAATCACTGGATATACCACCGTTGATATATCCCAATGGCATCGTAA
AGAACATTTTGAGGCATTTCAGTCAGTTGCTCAATGTACCTATAACCAGACCGTTCAGCTGGATATTACG
GCCTTTTTAAAGACCGTAAAGAAAAATAAGCACAAGTTTTATCCGGCCTTTATTCACATTCTTGCCCGCC
TGATGAATGCTCATCCGGAATTCCGTATGGCAATGAAAGACGGTGAGCTGGTGATATGGGATAGTGTTCA
CCCTTGTTACACCGTTTTCCATGAGCAAACTGAAACGTTTTCATCGCTCTGGAGTGAATACCACGACGAT
TTCCGGCAGTTTCTACACATATATTCGCAAGATGTGGCGTGTTACGGTG
