>Addgene plasmid #62179 | pMuLE Lenti Dest Luc2 | addgene partial sequence | sequence record 103442 | WPRE-R 5'-CATAGCGTAAAAGGAGCAACA-3'
TCCAGAGGTTGATTGTCGAGCGGCCGCCACTGTGCTGGATATCAACCACTTTGTACAAGAAAGCTGAACG
AGAAACGTAAAATGATATAAATATCAATATATTAAATTAGATTTTGCATAAAAAACAGACTACATAATAC
TGTAAAACACAACATATCCAGTCACTATGGTCGACCTGCAGACTGGCTGTGTATAAGGGAGCCTGACATT
TATATTCCCCAGAACATCAGGTTAATGGCGTTTTTGATGTCATTTTCGCGGTGGCTGAGATCAGCCACTT
CTTCCCCGATAACGGAGACCGGCACACTGGCCATATCGGTGGTCATCATGCGCCAGCTTTCATCCCCGAT
ATGCACCACCGGGTAAAGTTCACGGGAGACTTTATCTGACAGCAGACGTGCACTGGCCAGGGGGATCACC
ATCCGTCGCCCGGGCGTGTCAATAATATCACTCTGTACATCCACAAACAGACGATAACGGCTCTCTCTTT
TATAGGTGTAAACCTTAAACTGCATTTCACCAGCCCCTGTTCTCGTCAGCAAAAGAGCCGTTCATTTCAA
TAAACCGGGCGACCTCAGCCATCCCTTCCTGATTTTCCGCTTTCCAGCGTTCGGCACGCAGACGACGGGC
TTCATTCTGCATGGTTGTGCTTACCAGACCGGAGATATTGACATCATATATGCCTTGAGCAACTGATAGC
TGTCGCTGTCAACTGTCACTGTAATACGCTGCTTCATAGCATACCTC
