>Addgene plasmid #62179 | pMuLE Lenti Dest Luc2 | addgene partial sequence | sequence record 103957 | mPGK-F 5'-cattctgcacgcttcaaaag-3'
CGACCTGCAGCCCAAGCTTACCACACTCCTGCAGGTCGGGGGATCCGATATCCGCCACCATGGAAGATGC
CAAAAACATTAAGAAGGGCCCAGCGCCATTCTACCCACTCGAAGACGGGACCGCCGGCGAGCAGCTGCAC
AAAGCCATGAAGCGCTACGCCCTGGTGCCCGGCACCATCGCCTTTACCGACGCACATATCGAGGTGGACA
TTACCTACGCCGAGTACTTCGAGATGAGCGTTCGGCTGGCAGAAGCTATGAAGCGCTATGGGCTGAATAC
AAACCATCGGATCGTGGTGTGCAGCGAGAATAGCTTGCAGTTCTTCATGCCCGTGTTGGGTGCCCTGTTC
ATCGGTGTGGCTGTGGCCCCAGCTAACGACATCTACAACGAGCGCGAGCTGCTGAACAGCATGGGCATCA
GCCAGCCCACCGTCGTATTCGTGAGCAAGAAAGGGCTGCAAAAGATCCTCAACGTGCAAAAGAAGCTACC
GATCATACAAAAGATCATCATCATGGATAGCAAGACCGACTACCAGGGCTTCCAAAGCATGTACACCTTC
GTGACTTCCCATTTGCCACCCGGCTTCAACGAGTACGACTTCGTGCCCGAGAGCTTCGACCGGGACAAAA
CCATCGCCCTGATCATGAACAGTAGTGGCAGTACCGGATTGCCCAAGGGCGTAGCCCTACCGCACCGCAC
CGCTTGTGTCCGATTCAGTCATGCCCGCGA
