>Addgene plasmid #62179 | pMuLE Lenti Dest Luc2 | addgene partial sequence | sequence record 103958 | SV40pA-R 5'-GAAATTTGTGATGCTATTGC-3'
GTTCCTCTCACTCTCTGATATTCATTTCTTTGCAAGTTATAAATACTGAATAATAAGATGACATGAACTA
CTACTGCTAGAGATTTTCCACACTGACTAAAAGGGTCTGAGGGATCTCTAGTTACCAGAGTCACACAACA
GACGGGCACACACTACTTGAAGCACTCAAGGCAAGCTTTATTGAGGCTTAAGCAGTGGGTTCCCTAGTTA
GCCAGAGAGCTCCCAGGCTCAGATCTGGTCTAACCAGAGAGACCCAGTACAAGCAAAAAGCAGATCTTGT
CTTCGTTGGGAGTGAGCTAGCCCTTCCAGTCCCCCCTTTTCTTTTAAAAAGTGGCTAAGATCTACAGCTG
CCTTGTAAGTCATTGGTCTTAAAGGTACCGGGCCCTCGAGATGCATACGCGTCGGCAGCCCCGACTCTAG
AATTATTACACGGCGATCTTGCCGCCCTTCTTGGCCTTAATGAGAATCTCGCGGATCTTGCGGGCGTCCA
ACTTGCCGGTCAGTCCTTTAGGCACCTCGTCCACGAACACAACACCACCGCGCAGCTTCTTGGCGGTTGT
AACCTGGCTGGCCACATAGTCCACGATCTCCTTCTCGGTCATGGTTTTACCGTGTTCCAGCACGACGACT
GCGGCGGGCAGCTCGCCGGCATCGTCGTCGGGCAGGCCGGCGACCCCGGCGTCGAAGATGTTGGGGTGTT
GCAGCAGGATGCTCT
